>Addgene plasmid #189752 | pDRESS_mTurquoise2_spatial-linker-P2A_mScarlet3 | addgene full sequence | sequence record 375290 | Addgene NGS Result
GGACGGGGCAGGGCGGGGTTCGGCTTCTGGCGTGTGACCGGCGGCTCTAGAGCCTCTGCTAACCATGTTC
ATGCCTTCTTCTTTTTCCTACAGCTCCTGGGCAACGTGCTGGTTATTGTGCTGTCTCATCATTTTGGCAA
AGAATTGGATCGGACCGAAATCACCACAATTCAGCAAATTGTGAACATCATCACGTTCATCTTTCCCTGG
TTGCCAAAGGCCCATTTTCCTGTCAGTAACGAGAAGGTCGCGAATTCAGGCGCTTTTTAGACTGGTCGTA
GGGAGACCACAACGGTTTCCCTCTAGAAATAATTTTGTTTAACTATAAGAAGGAGATATACCATGCGGGG
TTCTCATCATCACCACCATCACAGCAGCGGCCTGGTGCCGCGCGGCAGCTCGCTAGCGCTGCCGGTCGCC
ACCATGGTGAGCAAGGGCGAGGAGCTGTTCACCGGGGTGGTGCCCATCCTGGTCGAGCTGGACGGCGACG
TAAACGGCCACAAGTTCAGCGTGTCCGGCGAGGGCGAGGGCGATGCCACCTACGGCAAGCTGACCCTGAA
GTTCATCTGCACCACCGGCAAGCTGCCCGTGCCCTGGCCCACCCTCGTGACCACCCTGTCCTGGGGCGTG
CAGTGCTTCGCCCGCTACCCCGACCACATGAAGCAGCACGACTTCTTCAAGTCCGCCATGCCCGAAGGCT
ACGTCCAGGAGCGCACCATCTTCTTCAAGGACGACGGCAACTACAAGACCCGCGCCGAGGTGAAGTTCGA
GGGCGACACCCTGGTGAACCGCATCGAGCTGAAGGGCATCGACTTCAAGGAGGACGGCAACATCCTGGGG
CACAAGCTGGAGTACAACTACTTTAGCGACAACGTCTATATCACCGCCGACAAGCAGAAGAACGGCATCA
AGGCCAACTTCAAGATCCGCCACAACATCGAGGACGGCGGCGTGCAGCTCGCCGACCACTACCAGCAGAA
CACCCCCATCGGCGACGGCCCCGTGCTGCTGCCCGACAACCACTACCTGAGCACCCAGTCCAAGCTGAGC
AAAGACCCCAACGAGAAGCGCGATCACATGGTCCTGCTGGAGTTCGTGACCGCCGCCGGGATCACTCTCG
GCATGGACGAGCTCTACAAGTCGACCAGATCTCTGGCCGAGGCGGCAGCTAAGGAGGCCGCGGCGAAGGA
GGCAGCCGCGAAAGAAGCAGCCGCAAAGGAAGCGGCCGCCAAGGCTGCTGCAAGATCTCTCGGATCGGGT
GCTACTAACTTCAGCCTGCTGAAGCAGGCTGGAGACGTGGAGGAGAACCCTGGACCTTCGCTAGCGCTAC
CGGTCGCCACCATGGATAGCACCGAGGCAGTGATCAAGGAGTTCATGCGGTTCAAGGTGCACATGGAGGG
CTCCATGAACGGCCACGAGTTCGAGATCGAGGGCGAGGGCGAGGGCCGCCCCTACGAGGGCACCCAGACC
GCCAAGCTGAGGGTGACCAAGGGTGGCCCCCTGCCCTTCTCCTGGGACATCCTGTCCCCTCAGTTCATGT
ACGGCTCCAGGGCCTTCACGAAGCACCCCGCCGACATCCCCGACTACTGGAAGCAGTCCTTCCCCGAGGG
CTTCAAGTGGGAGCGCGTGATGAACTTCGAGGACGGCGGCGCCGTGTCCGTGGCCCAGGACACCTCCCTG
GAGGACGGCACCCTGATCTACAAGGTGAAGCTCCGCGGCACCAACTTCCCTCCTGACGGCCCCGTAATGC
AGAAGAAGACAATGGGCTGGGAAGCATCCACCGAGCGGTTGTACCCCGAGGACGTCGTGCTGAAGGGCGA
CATTAAGATGGCCCTGCGCCTGAAGGACGGCGGCCGCTACCTGGCGGACTTCAAGACCACCTACAGGGCC
AAGAAGCCCGTGCAGATGCCCGGCGCCTTCAACATCGACCGCAAGTTGGACATCACATCCCACAACGAGG
ACTACACCGTGGTGGAACAGTACGAACGCTCCGTGGCCCGCCACTCCACCGGCGGCTCCGGTGGCTCCTA
ACTGTACAAGTAAGTGATTAACCTCAGGTGCAGGCTGCCTATCAGAAGGTGGTGGCTGGTGTGGCCAATG
CCCTGGCTCACAAATACCACTGAGATCGATCTTTTTCCCTCTGCCAAAAATTATGGGGACATCATGAAGC
CCCTTGAGCATCTGACTTCTGGCTAATAAAGGAAATTTATTTTCATTGCAATAGTGTGTTGGAATTTTTT
GTGTCTCTCACTCGGAAGGACATATGGGAGGGCAAATCATTTAAAACATCAGAATGAGTATTTGGTTTAG
AGTTTGGCAACATATGCCCATATGTAACTAGCATAACCCCTTGGGGCCTCTAAACGGGTCTTGAGGGGTT
TTTTGCTGAAAGCATGCGGAGGAAATTCTCCTTGAAGTTTCCCTGGTGTTCAAAGTAAAGGAGTTTGCAC
CAGACGCACCTCTGTTCACTGGTCCGGCGTATTAAAACACGATACATTGTTATTAGTACATTTATTAAGC
GCTAGATTCTGTGCGTTGTTGATTTACAGACAATTGTTGTACGTATTTTAATAATTCATTAAATTTATAA
TCTTTAGGGTGGTATGTTAGAGCGAAAATCAAATGATTTTCAGCGTCTTTATATCTGAATTTAAATATTA
AATCCTCAATAGATTTGTAAAATAGGTTTCGATTAGTTTCAAACAAGGGTTGTTTTTCCGAACCGATGGC
TGGACTATCTAATGGATTTTCGCTCAACGCCACAAAACTTGCCAAATCTTGTAGCAGCAATCTAGCTTTG
TCGATATTCGTTTGTGTTTTGTTTTGTAATAAAGGTTCGACGTCGTTCAAAATATTATGCGCTTTTGTAT
TTCTTTCATCACTGTCGTTAGTATACAATTGACTCGACGTAAACACGTTAAATAGAGCTTGGACATATTT
AACATCGGGCGTGTTAGCTTTATTAGGCCGATTATCGTCGTCGTCCCAACCCTCGTCGTTAGAAGTTGCT
TCCGAAGACGATTTTGCCATAGCCACACGACGCCTATTAATTGTGTCGGCTAACACGTCCGCGATCAAAT
TTGTAGTTGAGCTTTTTGGAATTGCGATCGCATAACTTCGTATAGCATACATTATACGAAGTTATAAGCT
CGGAACGCTGCGCTCGGTCGTTCGGCTGCGGCGAGCGGTATCAGCTCACTCAAAGGCGGTAATACGGTTA
TCCACAGAATCAGGGGATAACGCAGGAAAGAACATGTGAGCAAAAGGCCAGCAAAAGGCCAGGAACCGTA
AAAAGGCCGCGTTGCTGGCGTTTTTCCATAGGCTCCGCCCCCTGACGAGCATCACAAAAATCGACGCTCA
AGTCAGAGGTGGCGAAACCCGACAGGACTATAAAGATACCAGGCGTTTCCCCCTGGAAGCTCCCTCGTGC
GCTCTCCTGTTCCGACCCTGCCGCTTACCGGATACCTGTCCGCCTTTCTCCCTTCGGGAAGCGTGGCGCT
TTCTCATAGCTCACGCTGTAGGTATCTCAGTTCGGTGTAGGTCGTTCGCTCCAAGCTGGGCTGTGTGCAC
GAACCCCCCGTTCAGCCCGACCGCTGCGCCTTATCCGGTAACTATCGTCTTGAGTCCAACCCGGTAAGAC
ACGACTTATCGCCACTGGCAGCAGCCACTGGTAACAGGATTAGCAGAGCGAGGTATGTAGGCGGTGCTAC
AGAGTTCTTGAAGTGGTGGCCTAACTACGGCTACACTAGAAGAACAGTATTTGGTATCTGCGCTCTGCTG
AAGCCAGTTACCTTCGGAAAAAGAGTTGGTAGCTCTTGATCCGGCAAACAAACCACCGCTGGTAGCGGTG
GTTTTTTTGTTTGCAAGCAGCAGATTACGCGCAGAAAAAAAGGATCTCAAGAAGATCCTTTGTTAGAAAA
ACTCATCGAGCATCAAGTGAAACTGCAATTTATTCATATCAGGATTATCAATACCATATTTTTGAAAAAG
CCGTTTCTGTAATGAAGGAGAAAACTCACCGAGGCAGTTCCATAGGATGGCAAGATCCTGGTATCGGTCT
GCGATTCCGACTCGTCCAACATCAATACAACCTATTAATTTCCCCTCGTCAAAAATAAGGTTATCAAGTG
AGAAATCACCATGAGTGACGACTGAATCCGGTGAGAATGGCAAAAGCTTATGCATTTCTTTCCAGACTTG
TTCAACAGGCCAGCCATTACGCTCGTCATCAAAATCACTCGCACCAACCAAACCGTTATTCATTCGTGAT
TGCGCCTGAGCGAGACGAAATACGCGATCGCCGTTAAAAGGACAATTACAAACAGGAATCGAATGCAACC
GGCGCAGGAACACTGCCAGCGCATCAACAATATTTTCACCTGAATCAGGATATTCTTCTAATACCTGGAA
TGCTGTTTTCCCTGGGATCGCAGTGGTGAGTAACCATGCATCATCAGGAGTACGGATAAAATGCTTGATG
GTCGGAAGAGGCATAAATTCCGTCAGCCAGTTTAGCCTGACCATCTCATCTGTAACATCATTGGCAACGC
TACCTTTGCCATGTTTCAGAAACAACTCTGGCGCATCGGGCTTCCCATACAATCGATAGATTGTCGCACC
TGATTGCCCGACATTATCGCGAGCCCATTTATACCCATATAAATCAGCATCCATGTTGGAATTTAATCGC
GGCCTCGAGCAAGACGTTTCCCGTTGAATATGGCTCATACTCTTCCTTTTTCAATATTATTGAAGCATTT
ATCAGGGTTATTGTCTCATGTCCGCGCGTTTCCTGCATCTTTTAATCAAATCCCAAGATGTGTATAAACG
CGCCGGTATGTATAGGAAGAGGTTTATACTAAACTGTTACATTGCAAACGTGGTTTCGTGTGCCAAGTGT
GAAAACCGATGTTTAATCAAGGCTCTGACGCATTTCTACAACCACGACTCCAAGTGTGTGGGTGAAGTCA
TGCATCTTTTAATCAAATCCCAAGATGTGTATAAACCACCAAACTGCCAAAAAATGAAAACTGTCGACAA
GCTCTGTCCGTTTGCTGGCAACTGCAAGGGTCTCAATCCTATTTGTAATTATTGAATAATAAAACAATTA
TAAATGTCAAATTTGTTTTTTATTAACGATACAAACCAAACGCAACAAGAACATTTGTAGTATTATCTAT
AATTGAAAACGCGTAGTTATAATCGCTGAGGTAATATTTAAAATCATTTTCAAATGATTCACAGTTAATT
TGCGACAATATAATTTTATTTTCACATAAACTAGACGCCTTGTCGTCTTCTTCTTCGTATTCCTTCTCTT
TTTCATTTTTCTCTTCATAAAAATTAACATAGTTATTATCGTATCCATATATGTATCTATCGTATAGAGT
AAATTTTTTGTTGTCATAAATATATATGTCTTTTTTAATGGGGTGTATAGTACCGCTGCGCATAGTTTTT
CTGTAATTTACAACAGTGCTATTTTCTGGTAGTTCTTCGGAGTGTGTTGCTTTAATTATTAAATTTATAT
AATCAATGAATTTGGGATCGTCGGTTTTATACAATATGTTGCCGGCATAGTACGCAGCTTCTTCTAGTTC
AATTACACCATTTTTTAGCAGCACCGGATTAACATAACTTTCCAAAATGTTGTACGAACCGTTAAACAAA
AACAGTTCACCTCCCTTTTCTATACTATTGTCTGCGAGCAGTTGTTTGTTGTTAAAAATAACAGCCATTG
TAATGAGACGCACAAACTAATATCACAAACTGGAAATGTCTATCAATATATAGTTGCTGATGGCCGGCCT
ATTAATAGTAATCAATTACGGGGTCATTAGTTCATAGCCCATATATGGAGTTCCGCGTTACATAACTTAC
GGTAAATGGCCCGCCTGGCTGACCGCCCAACGACCCCCGCCCATTGACGTCAATAATGACGTATGTTCCC
ATAGTAACGCCAATAGGGACTTTCCATTGACGTCAATGGGTGGAGTATTTACGGTAAACTGCCCACTTGG
CAGTACATCAAGTGTATCATATGCCAAGTCCGCCCCCTATTGACGTCAATGACGGTAAATGGCCCGCCTG
GCATTATGCCCAGTACATGACCTTACGGGACTTTCCTACTTGGCAGTACATCTACGTATTAGTCATCGCT
ATTACCATGCTGATGCGGTTTTGGCAGTACACCAATGGGCGTGGATAGCGGTTTGACTCACGGGGATTTC
CAAGTCTCCACCCCATTGACGTCAATGGGAGTTTGTTTTGGCACCAAAATCAACGGGACTTTCCAAAATG
TCGTAATAACCCCGCCCCGTTGACGCAAATGGGCGGTAGGCGTGTACGGTGGGAGGTCTATATAAGCAGA
CGTCGTTTAGTGAACCGTCAGATCACTAGATGCTTTATTGCGGTAGTTTATCACAGTTAAATTGCTAACG
CCAGTCTCGAACTTAACGTGCAGAAGTTGGTCGTGAGGCACTGGGCAGGTAAGTATCGGGCCCTTTGTGC
GGGGGGAGCGGCTCGGGGCTGTCCGCGGGGGGACGGCTGCCTTCGGGGG
Features (pLannotate 1.2.2; 19 found; start..end, strand, type, name):
    162..280     +  promoter       rhaB promoter: promoter of the E. coli rhaBAD operon, conferring tight induction with L-rhamnose and repression with D-glucose in the presence of RhaR and RhaS (Giacalone et al., 2006)
    382..399     +  CDS            thrombin site: thrombin recognition and cleavage site
    424..1140    +  CDS            mTurquoise2: mTurquoise2 is a basic (constitutively fluorescent) cyan fluorescent protein published in 2012, derived from Aequorea victoria. It is reported to be a rapidly-maturing monomer with very low acid sensitivity.
   1342..2012    +  CDS            mScarlet-2I (fragment): mScarlet-I derivative in which the N- and C-termini have been modified to reduce cytotoxicity (Valbuena et al., 2020) preserves the original mammalian codon optimization
   2052..2120    +  CDS            HBB (fragment): HBB_PONPY - Experimental evidence at transcript level: Swiss-Prot protein existence level 2. Involved in oxygen transport from the lung to the various peripheral tissues. From Pongo pygmaeus (Bornean orangutan).
   2195..2250    +  polyA_signal   β-globin poly(A) signal: rabbit β-globin polyadenylation signal (Gil and Proudfoot, 1987)
   2338..2385    +  terminator     T7 terminator: transcription terminator for bacteriophage T7 RNA polymerase
   2399..2482    +  CDS            PH (fragment): PYHD_NPVAC - Also known as P29, POLH. Experimental evidence at protein level: Swiss-Prot protein existence level 1. Major component of the virus occlusion bodies which are large proteinaceous structures termed polyhedra. These structures serve as the protective package for the virus particles outside the infected host and allow natural transmission of virus between insect hosts, assisting persistence in the environment. Forms the paracrystalline lattice of polyhedra and interacts with enveloped virions as well as other accessory molecules and structures to form a mature viral occlusion body. F
   2486..2858    +  3'UTR          polyhedrin 3' UTR: 3' UTR from the Autographa californica nucleopolyhedrovirus polyhedrin gene (Suzuki et al., 2006)
   3112..3145    +  protein_bind   loxP: Cre-mediated recombination occurs in the 8-bp core sequence (GCATACAT). Cre recombinase
   3313..3900    -  rep_origin     ori: high-copy-number ColE1/pMB1/pBR322/pUC origin of replication
   3913..4728    -  CDS            KanR: aminoglycoside phosphotransferase; aph(3')-Ia; confers resistance to kanamycin in bacteria or G418 (Geneticin®) in eukaryotes
   4729..4780    -  promoter       AmpR promoter (fragment): bla
   4794..4829    +  CDS            lef2 (fragment): baculovirus late expression factor 2
   4971..5095    +  CDS            lef2: baculovirus late expression factor 2
   5133..5738    +  CDS            ORF603: baculovirus ORF603 protein
   5810..6169    +  enhancer       CMV enhancer (fragment): human cytomegalovirus immediate early enhancer
   6171..6370    +  promoter       CMV promoter: human cytomegalovirus (CMV) immediate early promoter
   6522..93      +  intron         chimeric intron (fragment) (across the origin): chimera between introns from chicken β-actin and rabbit β-globin
