[The description below was written by a language model from this plasmid's Addgene catalogue record and pLannotate feature annotations shown in this document.]
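Description:
pDRESS_mTurquoise2_spatial-linker-P2A_mScarlet3 is a dual-host expression plasmid built on the pTriEx-3 backbone, designed so that one reading frame can be expressed in both E. coli and mammalian cells. It is maintained in bacteria at high copy through a ColE1/pUC-type origin and selected with kanamycin via an aph(3')-Ia (KanR) gene driven by a fragment of the bla promoter. Remnants of the pTriEx architecture are still present: baculovirus lef2 and ORF603 sequences, a polyhedrin fragment and its 3' UTR, a loxP site and a T7 terminator. The record does not assign any of these a role in this construct's stated use.

The payload is a synthetic open reading frame that encodes N-terminally 6xHis-tagged mTurquoise2 (cyan), preceded by a thrombin cleavage site. It is joined through a spatial linker and a P2A sequence to the red fluorescent protein mScarlet3, which the automated annotation picked up as a fragment of the related mScarlet-2I. The linker and P2A are not annotated separately but would lie in the gap between the two fluorescent protein coding regions.

Two promoters sit in tandem upstream. A CMV enhancer/promoter with a chimeric β-actin/β-globin intron serves mammalian cells, and the L-rhamnose-inducible, glucose-repressed rhaB promoter serves bacteria. A rabbit β-globin poly(A) signal follows the insert.

In bacteria the 2A peptide does not cause ribosomal skipping, so a single fusion protein is made, with the linker keeping the two fluorophores apart to suppress FRET. In mammalian cells P2A skipping yields separate mTurquoise2 and mScarlet3 in a 1:1 ratio. This lets the cyan signal serve as an internal reference for ratiometric analysis of the red protein.
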