Addgene plasmid #189752: pDRESS_mTurquoise2_spatial-linker-P2A_mScarlet3
Purpose: Produces an mTurquoise-antiFRET-mScarlet3 fusion protein in bacteria and in mamallian cells it produces 1:1 unfused mTurquoise2 and mScarlet3 FPs for ratiometric analysis
Depositing lab: Dorus Gadella. Depositing organization: University of Amsterdam. Publication: mScarlet3: a brilliant and fast-maturing red fluorescent protein. Gadella TWJ Jr, van Weeren L, Stouthamer J, Hink MA, Wolters AHG, Giepmans BNG, Aumonier S, Dupuy J, Royant A. Nat Methods. 2023 Apr;20(4):541-545. doi: 10.1038/s41592-023-01809-y. Epub 2023 Mar 27. PubMed 36973546.
Backbone
  Vector backbone: pTriEx-3
  Vector type: Mammalian Expression, Bacterial Expression
Growth in bacteria
  Bacterial resistance: Kanamycin, 50 μg/mL
  Growth temperature: 37°C
  Growth strain: DH5alpha
  Copy number: High Copy
Gene/Insert
  Gene/Insert name: mTurquoise2_spatial-linker-P2A_mScarlet3
  Species: Synthetic
  Promoter: CMV & Rha
  Tag / fusion protein: 6xHis (N terminal on insert)
  Cloning method: Restriction Enzyme; 5′ cloning site unknown (unknown if destroyed)
Terms and licenses: Academic/Nonprofit Terms; Industry Terms: Not Available to Industry
How to cite: pDRESS_mTurquoise2_spatial-linker-P2A_mScarlet3 was a gift from Dorus Gadella (Addgene plasmid # 189752 ; http://n2t.net/addgene:189752 ; RRID:Addgene_189752)
